>Addgene plasmid #120668 | Smp_075800-Cd4-bio-His | addgene full sequence | sequence record 234508 | Addgene NGS Result
CATGTTGACATTGATTATTGACTAGTTATTAATAGTAATCAATTACGGGGTCATTAGTTCATAGCCCATA
TATGGAGTTCCGCGTTACATAACTTACGGTAAATGGCCCGCCTGGCTGACCGCCCAACGACCCCCGCCCA
TTGACGTCAATAATGACGTATGTTCCCATAGTAACGCCAATAGGGACTTTCCATTGACGTCAATGGGTGG
AGTATTTACGGTAAACTGCCCACTTGGCAGTACATCAAGTGTATCATATGCCAAGTCCGCCCCCTATTGA
CGTCAATGACGGTAAATGGCCCGCCTGGCATTATGCCCAGTACATGACCTTACGGGACTTTCCTACTTGG
CAGTACATCTACGTATTAGTCATCGCTATTACCATGGTGATGCGGTTTTGGCAGTACACCAATGGGCGTG
GATAGCGGTTTGACTCACGGGGATTTCCAAGTCTCCACCCCATTGACGTCAATGGGAGTTTGTTTTGGCA
CCAAAATCAACGGGACTTTCCAAAATGTCGTAATAACCCCGCCCCGTTGACGCAAATGGGCGGTAGGCGT
GTACGGTGGGAGGTCTATATAAGCAGAGCTCGTTTAGTGAACCGTCAGATCCTCACTCTCTTCCGCATCG
CTGTCTGCGAGGGCCAGCTGTTGGGCTCGCGGTTGAGGACAAACTCTTCGCGGTCTTTCCAGTACTCTTG
GATCGGAAACCCGTCGGCCTCCGAACGGTACTCCGCCACCGAGGGACCTGAGCGAGTCCGCATCGACCGG
ATCGGAAAACCTCTCGAGAAAGGCGTCTAACCAGTCACAGTCGCAAGGTAGGCTGAGCACCGTGGCGGGC
GGCAGCGGGTGGCGGTCGGGGTTGTTTCTGGCGGAGGTGCTGCTGATGATGTAATTAAAGTAGGCGGTCT
TGAGACGGCGGATGGTCGAGGTGAGGTGTGGCAGGCTTGAGATCCAGCTGTTGGGGTGAGTACTCCCTCT
CAAAAGCGGGCATTACTTCTGCGCTAAGATTGTCAGTTTCCAAAAACGAGGAGGATTTGATATTCACCTG
GCCCGATCTGGCCATACACTTGAGTGACAATGACATCCACTTTGCCTTTCTCTCCACAGGTGTCCACTCC
CAGGTCCAAGTTTGCCACCATGGAGTTTCAGACCCAGGTACTCATGTCCCTGCTGCTCTGCATGTCTGGT
GCGGCCGCCCAGCTGGACACCAACTACGAGGTGTCCGACGAGACAGTGTCCGACAACAACAAGTGGGCCG
TGCTGGTGGCCGGCAGCAACGGCTACTTCAACTACCGGCACCAGGCCGACGTGTGCCACGCCTACCACGT
GCTGCGGAGCAAGGGCATCAAGCCCGAGCACATCATCACCATGATGTACGACGATATCGCCTACAACCTG
ATGAACCCATTCCCCGGCAAGCTGTTCAACGACTACAACCACAAGGACTGGTACAAGGGCGTGGTCATCG
ACTACCGGGGCAAGAAAGTGAACAGCAAGACCTTCCTGAAGGTGCTGAAGGGCGACAAGAGCGCTGGCGG
CAAAGTGCTGAAGTCCGGCAAGAACGACGACGTGTTCATCTACTTCACCGACCACGGCGCTCCCGGCCTG
ATCGCCTTCCCCGATGACGAGCTGTACGCCAAAGAATTCATGAGCACCCTGAAGTACCTGCACAGCCACA
AGCGGTACAGCAAGCTGGTCATCTACATCGAGGCCTGCGAGAGCGGCAGCATGTTCCAGCGGATCCTGCC
CAGCAACCTGAGCATCTACGCCACCACCGCCGCCAGCCCCACAGAGAGCAGCTACGGCACCTTCTGCGAC
GACCCCACCATCACCACCTGTCTGGCCGACCTGTACAGCTACGACTGGATCGTGGACAGCCAGACCCACC
ACCTGACCCAGCGGACCCTGGACCAGCAGTACAAAGAAGTGAAGCGCGAGACAAACCTGAGCCACGTGCA
GAGATACGGCGACACCCGGATGGGCAAGCTGCACGTGTCCGAGTTCCAGGGCAGCCGGGACAAGAGCAGC
ACCGAGAACGACGAGCCCCCCATGAAGCCCCGGCACTCTATCGCCAGCAGAGACATCCCCCTGCACACCC
TGCACCGGCAGATCATGATGACCAACAACGCCGAGGACAAGTCCTTCCTGATGCAGATCCTGGGCCTGAA
GCTGAAGCGGCGGGACCTGATCGAGGACACCATGAAGCTGATCGTGAAAGTGATGAACAACGAGGAAATC
CCCAACACCAAGGCCACCATCGACCAGACCCTGGACTGCACCGAGAGCGTGTACGAGCAGTTCAAGAGCA
AGTGCTTCACCCTGCAGCAGGCCCCCGAAGTGGGCGGCCACTTCAGCACCCTGTACAACTACTGCGCCGA
CGGCTACACCGCCGAGACAATCAACGAGGCCATCATCAAGATCTGCGGAGGCGCGCCGTCGACCTCCATC
ACGGCCTATAAGAGTGAGGGGGAGTCAGCGGAGTTCTCCTTCCCACTCAACCTTGGAGAGGAAAGCCTGC
AGGGAGAGTTGAGATGGAAGGCAGAGAAGGCTCCTTCTTCCCAGTCCTGGATCACCTTCTCCCTAAAGAA
CCAAAAGGTGTCTGTGCAGAAGTCTACTAGCAACCCCAAGTTCCAGCTGTCCGAAACGCTCCCACTCACC
CTTCAGATACCCCAGGTCTCCCTTCAGTTTGCTGGTTCTGGCAACCTGACCCTGACTCTGGACAGAGGGA
TACTGTATCAGGAAGTGAACCTGGTGGTGATGAAAGTGACTCAGCCCGACAGCAACACTTTGACCTGTGA
GGTGATGGGACCCACCTCACCCAAGATGAGACTGATCTTGAAGCAGGAGAATCAGGAGGCCAGGGTCTCC
AGGCAGGAGAAAGTGATTCAAGTGCAGGCCCCTGAAGCAGGGGTGTGGCAATGTCTACTGAGTGAAGGTG
AAGAGGTCAAGATGGACTCCAAGATCCAGGTTTTATCCAAAGGGTTGAATTCCGGCAGCCTGCACCACAT
CCTGGACGCCCAGAAGATGCTGTGGAACCACAGGGACAGGAACCTGCCTCCTCTGGCCCCTCTGGGCCCC
CACCACCATCACCACCATTGAGTCTAGACACGTGATTAATTAAGGATCCCCCGACCTCGACCTCTGGCTA
ATAAAGGAAATTTATTTTCATTGCAATAGTGTGTTGGAATTTTTTGTGTCTCTCACTCGGAAGGACATAT
GGGAGGGCAAATCATTTGGTCGAGATCCCTCGGAGATCTCTAGCTAGAGGATCGATCCCCGCCCCGGACG
AACTAAACCTGACTACGACATCTCTGCCCCTTCTTCGCGGGGCAGTGCATGTAATCCCTTCAGTTGGTTG
GTACAACTTGCCAACTGGGCCCTGTTCCACATGTGACACGGGGGGGGACCAAACACAAAGGGGTTCTCTG
ACTGTAGTTGACATCCTTATAAATGGATGTGCACATTTGCCAACACTGAGTGGCTTTCATCCTGGAGCAG
ACTTTGCAGTCTGTGGACTGCAACACAACATTGCCTTTATGTGTAACTCTTGGCTGAAGCTCTTACACCA
ATGCTGGGGGACATGTACCTCCCAGGGGCCCAGGAAGACTACGGGAGGCTACACCAACGTCAATCAGAGG
GGCCTGTGTAGCTACCGATAAGCGGACCCTCAAGAGGGCATTAGCAATAGTGTTTATAAGGCCCCCTTGT
TAACCCTAAACGGGTAGCATATGCTTCCCGGGTAGTAGTATATACTATCCAGACTAACCCTAATTCAATA
GCATATGTTACCCAACGGGAAGCATATGCTATCGAATTAGGGTTAGTAAAAGGGTCCTAAGGAACAGCGA
TATCTCCCACCCCATGAGCTGTCACGGTTTTATTTACATGGGGTCAGGATTCCACGAGGGTAGTGAACCA
TTTTAGTCACAAGGGCAGTGGCTGAAGATCAAGGAGCGGGCAGTGAACTCTCCTGAATCTTCGCCTGCTT
CTTCATTCTCCTTCGTTTAGCTAATAGAATAACTGCTGAGTTGTGAACAGTAAGGTGTATGTGAGGTGCT
CGAAAACAAGGTTTCAGGTGACGCCCCCAGAATAAAATTTGGACGGGGGGTTCAGTGGTGGCATTGTGCT
ATGACACCAATATAACCCTCACAAACCCCTTGGGCAATAAATACTAGTGTAGGAATGAAACATTCTGAAT
ATCTTTAACAATAGAAATCCATGGGGTGGGGACAAGCCGTAAAGACTGGATGTCCATCTCACACGAATTT
ATGGCTATGGGCAACACATAATCCTAGTGCAATATGATACTGGGGTTATTAAGATGTGTCCCAGGCAGGG
ACCAAGACAGGTGAACCATGTTGTTACACTCTATTTGTAACAAGGGGAAAGAGAGTGGACGCCGACAGCA
GCGGACTCCACTGGTTGTCTCTAACACCCCCGAAAATTAAACGGGGCTCCACGCCAATGGGGCCCATAAA
CAAAGACAAGTGGCCACTCTTTTTTTTGAAATTGTGGAGTGGGGGCACGCGTCAGCCCCCACACGCCGCC
CTGCGGTTTTGGACTGTAAAATAAGGGTGTAATAACTTGGCTGATTGTAACCCCGCTAACCACTGCGGTC
AAACCACTTGCCCACAAAACCACTAATGGCACCCCGGGGAATACCTGCATAAGTAGGTGGGCGGGCCAAG
ATAGGGGCGCGATTGCTGCGATCTGGAGGACAAATTACACACACTTGCGCCTGAGCGCCAAGCACAGGGT
TGTTGGTCCTCATATTCACGAGGTCGCTGAGAGCACGGTGGGCTAATGTTGCCATGGGTAGCATATACTA
CCCAAATATCTGGATAGCATATGCTATCCTAATCTATATCTGGGTAGCATAGGCTATCCTAATCTATATC
TGGGTAGCATATGCTATCCTAATCTATATCTGGGTAGTATATGCTATCCTAATTTATATCTGGGTAGCAT
AGGCTATCCTAATCTATATCTGGGTAGCATATGCTATCCTAATCTATATCTGGGTAGTATATGCTATCCT
AATCTGTATCCGGGTAGCATATGCTATCCTAATAGAGATTAGGGTAGTATATGCTATCCTAATTTATATC
TGGGTAGCATATACTACCCAAATATCTGGATAGCATATGCTATCCTAATCTATATCTGGGTAGCATATGC
TATCCTAATCTATATCTGGGTAGCATAGGCTATCCTAATCTATATCTGGGTAGCATATGCTATCCTAATC
TATATCTGGGTAGTATATGCTATCCTAATTTATATCTGGGTAGCATAGGCTATCCTAATCTATATCTGGG
TAGCATATGCTATCCTAATCTATATCTGGGTAGTATATGCTATCCTAATCTGTATCCGGGTAGCATATGC
TATCCTCATGATAAGCTGTCAAACATGAGAATTTTCTTGAAGACGAAAGGGCCTCGTGATACGCCTATTT
TTATAGGTTAATGTCATGATAATAATGGTTTCTTAGACGTCAGGTGGCACTTTTCGGGGAAATGTGCGCG
GAACCCCTATTTGTTTATTTTTCTAAATACATTCAAATATGTATCCGCTCATGAGACAATAACCCTGATA
AATGCTTCAATAATATTGAAAAAGGAAGAGTATGAGTATTCAACATTTCCGTGTCGCCCTTATTCCCTTT
TTTGCGGCATTTTGCCTTCCTGTTTTTGCTCACCCAGAAACGCTGGTGAAAGTAAAAGATGCTGAAGATC
AGTTGGGTGCACGAGTGGGTTACATCGAACTGGATCTCAACAGCGGTAAGATCCTTGAGAGTTTTCGCCC
CGAAGAACGTTTTCCAATGATGAGCACTTTTAAAGTTCTGCTATGTGGCGCGGTATTATCCCGTGTTGAC
GCCGGGCAAGAGCAACTCGGTCGCCGCATACACTATTCTCAGAATGACTTGGTTGAGTACTCACCAGTCA
CAGAAAAGCATCTTACGGATGGCATGACAGTAAGAGAATTATGCAGTGCTGCCATAACCATGAGTGATAA
CACTGCGGCCAACTTACTTCTGACAACGATCGGAGGACCGAAGGAGCTAACCGCTTTTTTGCACAACATG
GGGGATCATGTAACTCGCCTTGATCGTTGGGAACCGGAGCTGAATGAAGCCATACCAAACGACGAGCGTG
ACACCACGATGCCTGCAGCAATGGCAACAACGTTGCGCAAACTATTAACTGGCGAACTACTTACTCTAGC
TTCCCGGCAACAATTAATAGACTGGATGGAGGCGGATAAAGTTGCAGGACCACTTCTGCGCTCGGCCCTT
CCGGCTGGCTGGTTTATTGCTGATAAATCTGGAGCCGGTGAGCGTGGGTCTCGCGGTATCATTGCAGCAC
TGGGGCCAGATGGTAAGCCCTCCCGTATCGTAGTTATCTACACGACGGGGAGTCAGGCAACTATGGATGA
ACGAAATAGACAGATCGCTGAGATAGGTGCCTCACTGATTAAGCATTGGTAACTGTCAGACCAAGTTTAC
TCATATATACTTTAGATTGATTTAAAACTTCATTTTTAATTTAAAAGGATCTAGGTGAAGATCCTTTTTG
ATAATCTCATGACCAAAATCCCTTAACGTGAGTTTTCGTTCCACTGAGCGTCAGACCCCGTAGAAAAGAT
CAAAGGATCTTCTTGAGATCCTTTTTTTCTGCGCGTAATCTGCTGCTTGCAAACAAAAAAACCACCGCTA
CCAGCGGTGGTTTGTTTGCCGGATCAAGAGCTACCAACTCTTTTTCCGAAGGTAACTGGCTTCAGCAGAG
CGCAGATACCAAATACTGTTCTTCTAGTGTAGCCGTAGTTAGGCCACCACTTCAAGAACTCTGTAGCACC
GCCTACATACCTCGCTCTGCTAATCCTGTTACCAGTGGCTGCTGCCAGTGGCGATAAGTCGTGTCTTACC
GGGTTGGACTCAAGACGATAGTTACCGGATAAGGCGCAGCGGTCGGGCTGAACGGGGGGTTCGTGCACAC
AGCCCAGCTTGGAGCGAACGACCTACACCGAACTGAGATACCTACAGCGTGAGCTATGAGAAAGCGCCAC
GCTTCCCGAAGGGAGAAAGGCGGACAGGTATCCGGTAAGCGGCAGGGTCGGAACAGGAGAGCGCACGAGG
GAGCTTCCAGGGGGAAACGCCTGGTATCTTTATAGTCCTGTCGGGTTTCGCCACCTCTGACTTGAGCGTC
GATTTTTGTGATGCTCGTCAGGGGGGCGGAGCCTATGGAAAAACGCCAGCAACGCGGCCTTTTTACGGTT
CCTGGCCTTTTGCTGGCCTTTTGCTCACATGTTCTTTCCTGCGTTATCCCCTGATTCTGTGGATAACCGT
ATTACCGCCTTTGAGTGAGCTGATACCGCTCGCCGCAGCCGAACGACCGAGCGCAGCGAGTCAGTGAGCG
AGGAAGCGGAAGAGCGCCCAATACGCAAACCGCCTCTCCCCGCGCGTTGGCCGATTCATTAATGCAGCTG
GCACGACAGGTTTCCCGACTGGAAAGCGGGCAGTGAGCGCAACGCAATTAATGTGAGTTAGCTCACTCAT
TAGGCACCCCAGGCTTTACACTTTATGCTTCCGGCTCGTATGTTGTGTGGAATTGTGAGCGGATAACAAT
TTCACACAGGAAACAGCTATGACCATGATTACGCCAAGCTCTAGCTAGAGGTCGACCAATTCTCATGTTT
GACAGCTTATCATCGCAGATCCGGGCAACGTTGTTGCCATTGCTGCAGGCGCAGAACTGGTAGGTATGGA
AGATCTATACATTGAATCAATATTGGCAATTAGCCATATTAGTCATTGGTTATATAGCATAAATCAATAT
TGGCTATTGGCCATTGCATACGTTGTATCTATATCATAATATGTACATTTATATTGGCTCATGTCCAATA
TGACCGC
Features (pLannotate 1.2.2; 19 found; start..end, strand, type, name):
      7..386     +  enhancer       CMV enhancer: human cytomegalovirus immediate early enhancer
    388..587     +  promoter       CMV promoter: human cytomegalovirus (CMV) immediate early promoter
    655..693     +  misc_feature   Ad SA (fragment): adenovirus major late transcript splice acceptor (Friedrich and Soriano, 1991)
    726..935     -  CDS            PTP (fragment): TERM_ADE02 - Experimental evidence at protein level: Swiss-Prot protein existence level 1. Protein covalently bound to the viral DNA that acts as a primer for viral genomic replication by DNA strand displacement. Assembles on the viral origin of replication in an initiation complex with viral polymerase, DBP, host NFIA and host POU2F1/OCT1. During initiation, the polymerase covalently couples the first dCTP with Ser- 580 of pTP. The terminal protein stimulates the template activity over 20 fold compared to protein-free templates. Neo-synthesized viral genomes are linked to two preterminal prot
    966..1055    +  intron         chimeric intron (fragment): chimera between introns from adenovirus and immunoglobulin heavy chain genes
   1074..1120    +  CDS            IgH signal sequence (fragment): signal sequence from the mouse immunoglobulin heavy chain variable region
   1200..2429    +  CDS            HGLB_SCHMA: Experimental evidence at protein level: Swiss-Prot protein existence level 1. This protease is used by the parasite for degradation of the host globin. From Schistosoma mansoni (Blood fluke).
   2430..2990    +  CDS            Cd4 (fragment): CD4_RAT - Experimental evidence at protein level: Swiss-Prot protein existence level 1. Integral membrane glycoprotein that plays an essential role in the immune response and serves multiple functions in responses against both external and internal offenses. In T-cells, functions primarily as a coreceptor for MHC class II molecule:peptide complex. The antigens presented by class II peptides are derived from extracellular proteins while class I peptides are derived from cytosolic proteins. Interacts simultaneously with the T-cell receptor (TCR) and the MHC class II presented by antigen presenti
   3150..3205    +  polyA_signal   β-globin poly(A) signal: rabbit β-globin polyadenylation signal (Gil and Proudfoot, 1987)
   3719..5400    -  rep_origin     oriP (fragment): Epstein-Barr virus oriP replication origin (Yates et al., 2000)
   5527..5631    +  promoter       AmpR promoter: bla
   5632..6492    +  CDS            AmpR: β-lactamase; bla; confers resistance to ampicillin, carbenicillin, and related antibiotics
   6663..7251    +  rep_origin     ori: high-copy-number ColE1/pMB1/pBR322/pUC origin of replication
   7434..7526    +  CDS            lacI (fragment): lac repressor; lacI; The lac repressor binds to the lac operator to inhibit transcription in E. coli. This inhibition can be relieved by adding lactose or isopropyl-β-D-thiogalactopyranoside (IPTG).
   7539..7560    +  protein_bind   CAP binding site: CAP binding activates transcription in the presence of cAMP. E. coli catabolite activator protein
   7575..7605    +  promoter       lac promoter: promoter for the E. coli lac operon
   7613..7629    +  protein_bind   lac operator: The lac repressor binds to the lac operator to inhibit transcription in E. coli. This inhibition can be relieved by adding lactose or isopropyl-β-D-thiogalactopyranoside (IPTG). lac repressor encoded by lacI
   7699..7715    +  promoter       tet promoter (fragment): E. coli promoter for tetracycline efflux protein gene
   7725..7750    -  CDS            bla(M) (fragment): β-lactamase lacking the signal sequence; bla(M); allows cytosolic expression of β-lactamase
