[The description below was written by a language model from this plasmid's Addgene catalogue record and pLannotate feature annotations shown in this document.]
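Description:
Smp_075800-Cd4-bio-His is a mammalian expression plasmid built on the pTT3 backbone for producing a recombinant, secreted form of a Schistosoma mansoni protein. It is maintained in E. coli through a high-copy ColE1/pUC-type origin and an ampicillin resistance gene (β-lactamase with its own promoter). The backbone also carries an Epstein-Barr virus oriP fragment, which allows episomal retention and amplification in mammalian cells that supply EBNA1. Short lac regulatory remnants (lacI fragment, CAP site, lac promoter and operator) and other small fragments near the end of the sequence are cloning-vector leftovers with no evident role in expression.

The expression cassette is driven by the human CMV immediate early enhancer and promoter. These are followed by adenovirus-derived leader and splice elements and a chimeric intron fragment, which generally improve transcript processing and yield. A fragment of a mouse immunoglobulin heavy chain signal sequence lies upstream of the insert and would direct the product into the secretory pathway. The roughly 1.2 kb Smp_075800 insert, cloned between retained NotI and AscI sites, matches the S. mansoni protease annotated as being used by the parasite to degrade host globin. It is fused at its C terminus to domains 3 and 4 of rat Cd4, followed according to the catalogue by a biotinylation ("bio") sequence and a 6xHis tag. These last two tags are not separately annotated in the feature table. A rabbit β-globin polyadenylation signal ends the transcript.

The Cd4 domains provide a common antigenic handle, the bio tag allows capture on streptavidin, and the His tag allows affinity purification. The plasmid belongs to a library of S. mansoni cell-surface and secreted proteins that was used to identify early serological markers of infection.
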