Addgene plasmid #120668: Smp_075800-Cd4-bio-His
Purpose: Expression of recombinant S. mansoni protein
Depositing lab: Gavin Wright. Depositing organization: Wellcome Sanger Institute. Publication: A library of cell-surface and secreted proteins from Schistosoma mansoni identifies early serological markers of infection. Cécile Crosnier, Anna V. Protasio, Gabriel Rinaldi, Shona Wilson, Matthew Berriman, Gavin J. Wright. bioRXiv 10.1101/593616.
Backbone
  Vector backbone: pTT3
  Backbone manufacturer: Yves Durocher, NRC
  Backbone size w/o insert (bp): 6686
  Vector type: Mammalian Expression
Growth in bacteria
  Bacterial resistance: Ampicillin, 100 μg/mL
  Growth temperature: 37°C
  Growth strain: DH5alpha
  Copy number: High Copy
Gene/Insert
  Gene/Insert name: Smp_075800
  Species: Schistosoma mansoni
  Insert size (bp): 1231
  Entrez Gene: Smp_075800 (a.k.a. Smp_075800)
  Promoter: CMV
  Tag / fusion protein: ratCd4(d3+4)-bio-6His (C terminal on backbone)
  Cloning method: Restriction Enzyme; 5′ cloning site NotI (not destroyed); 3′ cloning site AscI (not destroyed)
Terms and licenses: Academic/Nonprofit Terms; Industry Terms: Not Available to Industry
How to cite: Smp_075800-Cd4-bio-His was a gift from Gavin Wright (Addgene plasmid # 120668 ; http://n2t.net/addgene:120668 ; RRID:Addgene_120668)
